>Addgene plasmid #174001 | pYPQ265N2 | addgene full sequence | sequence record 343426 | Addgene NGS Result
TGGACCAGCCAGGACAGAAATGCCTCGACTTCGCTGCTACCCAAGGTTGCCGGGTGACGCACACCGTGGA
AACGGATGAAGGCACGAACCCAGTGGACATAAGCCTGTTCGGTTCGTAAGCTGTAATGCAAGTAGCGTAT
GCGCTCACGCAACTGGTCCAGAACCTTGACCGAACGCAGCGGTGGTAACGGCGCAGTGGCGGTTTTCATG
GCTTGTTATGACTGTTTTTTTGGGGTACAGTCTATGCCTCGGGCATCCAAGCAGCAAGCGCGTTACGCCG
TGGGTCGATGTTTGATGTTATGGAGCAGCAACGATGTTACGCAGCAGGGCAGTCGCCCTAAAACAAAGTT
AAACATTATGAGGGAAGCGGTGATCGCCGAAGTATCGACTCAACTATCAGAGGTAGTTGGCGTCATCGAG
CGCCATCTCGAACCGACGTTGCTGGCCGTACATTTGTACGGCTCCGCAGTGGATGGCGGCCTGAAGCCAC
ACAGTGATATTGATTTGCTGGTTACGGTGACCGTAAGGCTTGATGAAACAACGCGGCGAGCTTTGATCAA
CGACCTTTTGGAAACTTCGGCTTCCCCTGGAGAGAGCGAGATTCTCCGCGCTGTAGAAGTCACCATTGTT
GTGCACGACGACATCATTCCGTGGCGTTATCCAGCTAAGCGCGAACTGCAATTTGGAGAATGGCAGCGCA
ATGACATTCTTGCAGGTATCTTCGAGCCAGCCACGATCGACATTGATCTGGCTATCTTGCTGACAAAAGC
AAGAGAACATAGCGTTGCCTTGGTAGGTCCAGCGGCGGAGGAACTCTTTGATCCGGTTCCTGAACAGGAT
CTATTTGAGGCGCTAAATGAAACCTTAACGCTATGGAACTCGCCGCCCGACTGGGCTGGCGATGAGCGAA
ATGTAGTGCTTACGTTGTCCCGCATTTGGTACAGCGCAGTAACCGGCAAAATCGCGCCGAAGGATGTCGC
TGCCGACTGGGCAATGGAGCGCCTGCCGGCCCAGTATCAGCCCGTCATACTTGAAGCTAGACAGGCTTAT
CTTGGACAAGAAGAAGATCGCTTGGCCTCGCGCGCAGATCAGTTGGAAGAATTTGTCCACTACGTGAAAG
GCGAGATCACCAAGGTAGTCGGCAAATAACCCTCGAGCCACCCATGACCAAAATCCCTTAACGTGAGTTA
CGCGTCGTTCCACTGAGCGTCAGACCCCGTAGAAAAGATCAAAGGATCTTCTTGAGATCCTTTTTTTCTG
CGCGTAATCTGCTGCTTGCAAACAAAAAAACCACCGCTACCAGCGGTGGTTTGTTTGCCGGATCAAGAGC
TACCAACTCTTTTTCCGAAGGTAACTGGCTTCAGCAGAGCGCAGATACCAAATACTGTTCTTCTAGTGTA
GCCGTAGTTAGGCCACCACTTCAAGAACTCTGTAGCACCGCCTACATACCTCGCTCTGCTAATCCTGTTA
CCAGTGGCTGCTGCCAGTGGCGATAAGTCGTGTCTTACCGGGTTGGACTCAAGACGATAGTTACCGGATA
AGGCGCAGCGGTCGGGCTGAACGGGGGGTTCGTGCACACAGCCCAGCTTGGAGCGAACGACCTACACCGA
ACTGAGATACCTACAGCGTGAGCTATGAGAAAGCGCCACGCTTCCCGAAGGGAGAAAGGCGGACAGGTAT
CCGGTAAGCGGCAGGGTCGGAACAGGAGAGCGCACGAGGGAGCTTCCAGGGGGAAACGCCTGGTATCTTT
ATAGTCCTGTCGGGTTTCGCCACCTCTGACTTGAGCGTCGATTTTTGTGATGCTCGTCAGGGGGGCGGAG
CCTATGGAAAAACGCCAGCAACGCGGCCTTTTTACGGTTCCTGGCCTTTTGCTGGCCTTTTGCTCACATG
TTCTTTCCTGCGTTATCCCCTGATTCTGTGGATAACCGTATTACCGCCTTTGAGTGAGCTGATACCGCTC
GCCGCAGCCGAACGACCGAGCGCAGCGAGTCAGTGAGCGAGGAAGCGGAAGAGCGCCCAATACGCAAACC
GCCTCTCCCCGCGCGTTGGCCGATTCATTAATGCAGCTGGCACGACAGGTTTCCCGACTGGAAAGCGGGC
AGTGAGCGCAACGCAATTAATACGCGTACCGCGAGCCAGGAAGAGTTTGTAGAAACGCAAAAAGGCCATC
CGTCAGGATGGCCTTCTGCTTAGTTTGATGCCTGGCAGTTTATGGCGGGCGTCCTGCCCGCCACCCTCCG
GGCCGTTGCTTCACAACGTTCAAATCCGCTCCCGGCGGATTTGTCCTACTCAGGAGAGCGTTCACCGACA
AACAACAGATAAAACGAAAGGCCCAGTCTTCCGACTGAGCCTTTCGTTTTATTTGATGCCTGGCAGTTCC
CTACTCTCGCGTTAACGCTTGCATGGATGTTTTCCCAGTCACGACGTTGTAAAACGACGGCCAGTCTTAA
GCTCGGGCCCCAAATAATGATTTTATTTTGACTGATAGTGACCTGTTCGTTGCAACAAATTGATGAGCAA
TGCTTTTTTATAATGCCAACTTTGTACAAAAAAGCAGGCTCCGAATTCGCCCTTCATGAGTTCTGAAACA
GGTCCAGTGGCTGTCGATCCGACTCTGAGGAGGCGCATCGAACCACACGAATTTGAGGTTTTTTTTGATC
CAAGAGAGCTTCGCAAGGAAACTTGTCTCCTGTATGAGATAAATTGGGGAGGAAGACATAGTATCTGGAG
ACACACAAGCCAGAACACCAATAAGCATGTCGAAGTTAACTTCATCGAAAAATTTACGACCGAACGCTAC
TTTTGTCCTAATACACGCTGCAGTATCACTTGGTTCCTTTCGTGGTCACCTTGCGGTGAATGTTCCAGAG
CAATTACGGAGTTTCTCTCGAGATATCCACACGTTACACTTTTCATTTACATAGCTCGGCTTTATCATCA
CGCAGATCCGAGAAATCGCCAGGGGCTGCGCGATCTGATTTCGTCCGGTGTCACCATTCAAATTATGACT
GAGCAGGAATCTGGATACTGCTGGCGCAACTTCGTGAACTACAGTCCGTCGAATGAAGCGCACTGGCCGA
GATATCCCCATCTCTGGGTGCGCTTGTATGTTTTGGAGCTTTATTGTATCATCTTGGGATTGCCACCTTG
TCTTAATATATTGCGCCGGAAACAACCGCAGCTCACTTTTTTCACCATTGCTCTGCAGTCTTGTCACTAC
CAACGCCTCCCCCCGCACATCCTGTGGGCCACAGGCCTTAAATCAGGTTCTGAGACCCCTGGCACAAGTG
AGTCAGCAACACCCGAGTCCACCATGGATTACAAGGACCACGACGGGGATTACAAGGACCACGACATTGA
TTACAAGGATGATGATGACAAGATGGCTCCGAAGAAGAAGAGGAAGGTTGGCATCCACGGGGTGCCAGCT
GCTGACAAGAAGTACTCGATCGGCCTCGCTATTGGGACTAACTCTGTTGGCTGGGCCGTGATCACCGACG
AGTACAAGGTGCCCTCAAAGAAGTTCAAGGTCCTGGGCAACACCGATCGGCATTCCATCAAGAAGAATCT
CATTGGCGCTCTCCTGTTCGACAGCGGCGAGACGGCTGAGAGGACGCGGCTCAAGCGCACCGCCCGCAGG
CGGTACACGCGCAGGAAGAATCGCATCTGCTACCTGCAGGAGATTTTCTCCAACGAGATGGCGAAGGTTG
ACGATTCTTTCTTCCACAGGCTGGAGGAGTCATTCCTCGTGGAGGAGGATAAGAAGCACGAGCGGCATCC
AATCTTCGGCAACATTGTCGACGAGGTTGCCTACCACGAGAAGTACCCTACGATCTACCATCTGCGGAAG
AAGCTCGTGGACTCCACAGATAAGGCGGACCTCCGCCTGATCTACCTCGCTCTGGCCCACATGATTAAGT
TCAGGGGCCATTTCCTGATCGAGGGGGATCTCAACCCGGACAATAGCGATGTTGACAAGCTGTTCATCCA
GCTCGTGCAGACGTACAACCAGCTCTTCGAGGAGAACCCCATTAATGCGTCAGGCGTCGACGCGAAGGCT
ATCCTGTCCGCTAGGCTCTCGAAGTCTCGGCGCCTCGAGAACCTGATCGCCCAGCTGCCGGGCGAGAAGA
AGAACGGCCTGTTCGGGAATCTCATTGCGCTCAGCCTGGGGCTCACGCCCAACTTCAAGTCGAATTTCGA
TCTCGCTGAGGACGCCAAGCTGCAGCTCTCCAAGGACACATACGACGATGACCTGGATAACCTCCTGGCC
CAGATCGGCGATCAGTACGCGGACCTGTTCCTCGCTGCCAAGAATCTGTCGGACGCCATCCTCCTGTCTG
ATATTCTCAGGGTGAACACCGAGATTACGAAGGCTCCGCTCTCAGCCTCCATGATCAAGCGCTACGACGA
GCACCATCAGGATCTGACCCTCCTGAAGGCGCTGGTCAGGCAGCAGCTCCCCGAGAAGTACAAGGAGATC
TTCTTCGATCAGTCGAAGAACGGCTACGCTGGGTACATTGACGGCGGGGCCTCTCAGGAGGAGTTCTACA
AGTTCATCAAGCCGATTCTGGAGAAGATGGACGGCACGGAGGAGCTGCTGGTGAAGCTCAATCGCGAGGA
CCTCCTGAGGAAGCAGCGGACATTCGATAACGGCAGCATCCCACACCAGATTCATCTCGGGGAGCTGCAC
GCTATCCTGAGGAGGCAGGAGGACTTCTACCCTTTCCTCAAGGATAACCGCGAGAAGATCGAGAAGATTC
TGACTTTCAGGATCCCGTACTACGTCGGCCCACTCGCTAGGGGCAACTCCCGCTTCGCTTGGATGACCCG
CAAGTCAGAGGAGACGATCACGCCGTGGAACTTCGAGGAGGTGGTCGACAAGGGCGCTAGCGCTCAGTCG
TTCATCGAGAGGATGACGAATTTCGACAAGAACCTGCCAAATGAGAAGGTGCTCCCTAAGCACTCGCTCC
TGTACGAGTACTTCACAGTCTACAACGAGCTGACTAAGGTGAAGTATGTGACCGAGGGCATGAGGAAGCC
GGCTTTCCTGTCTGGGGAGCAGAAGAAGGCCATCGTGGACCTCCTGTTCAAGACCAACCGGAAGGTCACG
GTTAAGCAGCTCAAGGAGGACTACTTCAAGAAGATTGAGTGCTTCGATTCGGTCGAGATCTCTGGCGTTG
AGGACCGCTTCAACGCCTCCCTGGGGACCTACCACGATCTCCTGAAGATCATTAAGGATAAGGACTTCCT
GGACAACGAGGAGAATGAGGATATCCTCGAGGACATTGTGCTGACACTCACTCTGTTCGAGGACCGGGAG
ATGATCGAGGAGCGCCTGAAGACTTACGCCCATCTCTTCGATGACAAGGTCATGAAGCAGCTCAAGAGGA
GGAGGTACACCGGCTGGGGGAGGCTGAGCAGGAAGCTCATCAACGGCATTCGGGACAAGCAGTCCGGGAA
GACGATCCTCGACTTCCTGAAGAGCGATGGCTTCGCGAACCGCAATTTCATGCAGCTGATTCACGATGAC
AGCCTCACATTCAAGGAGGATATCCAGAAGGCTCAGGTGAGCGGCCAGGGGGACTCGCTGCACGAGCATA
TCGCGAACCTCGCTGGCTCGCCAGCTATCAAGAAGGGGATTCTGCAGACCGTGAAGGTTGTGGACGAGCT
GGTGAAGGTCATGGGCAGGCACAAGCCTGAGAACATCGTCATTGAGATGGCCCGGGAGAATCAGACCACG
CAGAAGGGCCAGAAGAACTCACGCGAGAGGATGAAGAGGATCGAGGAGGGCATTAAGGAGCTGGGGTCCC
AGATCCTCAAGGAGCACCCGGTGGAGAACACGCAGCTGCAGAATGAGAAGCTCTACCTGTACTACCTCCA
GAATGGCCGCGATATGTATGTGGACCAGGAGCTGGATATTAACAGGCTCAGCGATTACGACGTCGATCAT
ATCGTTCCACAGTCATTCCTGAAGGATGACTCCATTGACAACAAGGTCCTCACCAGGTCGGACAAGAACC
GGGGCAAGTCTGATAATGTTCCTTCAGAGGAGGTCGTTAAGAAGATGAAGAACTACTGGCGCCAGCTCCT
GAATGCCAAGCTGATCACGCAGCGGAAGTTCGATAACCTCACAAAGGCTGAGAGGGGCGGGCTCTCTGAG
CTGGACAAGGCGGGCTTCATCAAGAGGCAGCTGGTCGAGACACGGCAGATCACTAAGCACGTTGCGCAGA
TTCTCGACTCACGGATGAACACTAAGTACGATGAGAATGACAAGCTGATCCGCGAGGTGAAGGTCATCAC
CCTGAAGTCAAAGCTCGTCTCCGACTTCAGGAAGGATTTCCAGTTCTACAAGGTTCGGGAGATCAACAAT
TACCACCATGCCCATGACGCGTACCTGAACGCGGTGGTCGGCACAGCTCTGATCAAGAAGTACCCAAAGC
TCGAGAGCGAGTTCGTGTACGGGGACTACAAGGTTTACGATGTGAGGAAGATGATCGCCAAGTCGGAGCA
GGAGATTGGCAAGGCTACCGCCAAGTACTTCTTCTACTCTAACATTATGAATTTCTTCAAGACAGAGATC
ACTCTGGCCAATGGCGAGATCCGGAAGCGCCCCCTCATCGAGACGAACGGCGAGACGGGGGAGATCGTGT
GGGACAAGGGCAGGGATTTCGCGACCGTCAGGAAGGTTCTCTCCATGCCACAAGTGAATATCGTCAAGAA
GACAGAGGTCCAGACTGGCGGGTTCTCTAAGGAGTCAATTAGGCCTAAGCGGAACAGCGACAAGCTCATC
GCCCGCAAGAAGGACTGGGATCCGAAGAAGTACGGCGGGTTCCTGTGGCCCACTGTGGCCTACTCGGTCC
TGGTTGTGGCGAAGGTTGAGAAGGGCAAGTCCAAGAAGCTCAAGAGCGTGAAGGAGCTGCTGGGGATCAC
GATTATGGAGCGCTCCAGCTTCGAGAAGAACCCGATCGATTTCCTGGAGGCGAAGGGCTACAAGGAGGTG
AAGAAGGACCTGATCATTAAGCTCCCCAAGTACTCACTCTTCGAGCTGGAGAACGGCAGGAAGCGGATGC
TGGCTTCCGCTAAGCAGCTGCAGAAGGGGAACGAGCTGGCTCTGCCGTCCAAGTATGTGAACTTCCTCTA
CCTGGCCTCCCACTACGAGAAGCTCAAGGGCAGCCCCGAGGACAACGAGCAGAAGCAGCTGTTCGTCGAG
CAGCACAAGCATTACCTCGACGAGATCATTGAGCAGATTTCCGAGTTCTCCAAGCGCGTGATCCTGGCCG
ACGCGAATCTGGATAAGGTCCTCTCCGCGTACAACAAGCACCGCGACAAGCCAATCAGGGAGCAGGCTGA
GAATATCATTCATCTCTTCACCCTGACGAGGCTCGGCGCCCCTAGGGCTTTCAAGTACTTCGACACAACT
ATCGATCCGAAGCAGTACAGGAGCACTAAGGAGGTCCTGGACGCGACCCTCATCCACCAGTCGATTACCG
GCCTCTACGAGACGCGCATCGACCTGTCTCAGCTCGGGGGCGACAAGCGGCCAGCGGCGACGAAGAAGGC
GGGGCAGGCGAAGAAGAAGAAGGGAGACGGATCAGGCGGGTCAATGTTTGGAGAGAGCTGGAAGAAGCAC
CTCAGCGGGGAGTTCGGGAAACCGTATTTTATCAAGCTAATGGGATTTGTTGCAGAAGAAAGAAAGCATT
ACACTGTTTATCCACCCCCACACCAAGTCTTCACCTGGACCCAGATGTGTGACATAAAAGATGTGAAGGT
TGTCATCCTGGGACAGGATCCATATCATGGACCTAATCAAGCTCACGGGCTCTGCTTTAGTGTTCAAAGA
CCTGTTCCGCCTCCGCCCAGTTTGGAGAACATTTACAAAGAGTTGTCTACAGACATAGAGGATTTTGTTC
ATCCTGGCCACGGAGATTTATCTGGGTGGGCCAAGCAAGGTGTTCTCCTTCTCAACGCTGTCCTCACGGT
TCGTGCCCATCAAGCCAACTCTCATAAGGAGCGAGGCTGGGAGCAGTTCACTGATGCAGTTGTGTCCTGG
CTAAATCAGAACTCGAATGGCCTTGTTTTCTTGCTCTGGGGCTCTTATGCTCAGAAGAAGGGCAGTGCCA
TTGATAGGAAGCGGCACCATGTACTACAGACGGCTCATCCCTCCCCTTTGTCAGTGTATAGAGGGTTCTT
TGGATGTAGACACTTTTCAAAGACCAATGAGCTGCTGCAGAAGTCTGGCAAGAAGCCCATTGACTGGAAG
GAGCTGTCAGGTGGCTCCCCAAAGAAGAAACGCAAGGTTTAGTGGCGGCCGCCGACGTCCGATCGTTCAA
ACATTTGGCAATAAAGTTTCTTAAGATTGAATCCTGTTGCCGGTCTTGCGATGATTATCATATAATTTCT
GTTGAATTACGTTAAGCATGTAATAATTAACATGTAATGCATGACGTTATTTATGAGATGGGTTTTTATG
ATTAGAGTCCCGCAATTATACATTTAATACGCGATAGAAAACAAAATATAGCGCGCAAACTAGGATAAAT
TATCGCGCGCGGTGTCATCTATGTTACTAGATCGGGAATTGATCCCCCCTCGACAGCTTCCGGAAAGGGC
GAATTCGCAACTTTGTATACAAAAGTTGAACGAGAAACGTAAAATGATATAAATATCAATATATTAAATT
AGATTTTGCATAAAAAACAGACTACATAATACTGTAAAACACAACATATCCAGTCACTATGCCATCCAGC
TGATATCCCCTATAGTGAGTCGTATTACATGGTCATAGCTGTTTCCTGGCAGCTCTGGCCCGTGTCTCAA
AATCTCTGATGTTACATTGCACAAGATAAAAATATATCATCATGCCTCCTC
Features (pLannotate 1.2.2; 16 found; start..end, strand, type, name):
     96..119     +  promoter       Pc promoter (fragment): intI1 (promoter lies within the coding sequence); class 1 integron promoter
    295..351     +  CDS            GmR (fragment): gentamycin acetyltransferase; aacC1; confers resistance to gentamycin
    358..1149    +  CDS            SmR: aminoglycoside adenylyltransferase (Murphy, 1985); aadA; confers resistance to spectinomycin and streptomycin
   1242..1830    +  rep_origin     ori: high-copy-number ColE1/pMB1/pBR322/pUC origin of replication
   2013..2105    +  CDS            lacI (fragment): lac repressor; lacI; The lac repressor binds to the lac operator to inhibit transcription in E. coli. This inhibition can be relieved by adding lactose or isopropyl-β-D-thiogalactopyranoside (IPTG).
   2160..2187    -  terminator     rrnB T2 terminator: transcription terminator T2 from the E. coli rrnB gene
   2319..2362    +  terminator     rrnB T1 terminator: Escherichia coli rrnB; transcription terminator T1 from the E. coli rrnB gene
   2409..2445    -  CDS            lacZα (fragment): LacZα fragment of β-galactosidase; lacZ fragment
   2461..2560    +  protein_bind   attL1: mutant version of attL; recombination site for the Gateway® LR reaction LR Clonase™
   2576..3262    +  CDS            Apobec1: ABEC1_RAT - Experimental evidence at protein level: Swiss-Prot protein existence level 1. Catalytic component of the apolipoprotein B mRNA editing enzyme complex which is responsible for the postranscriptional editing of a CAA codon for Gln to a UAA codon for stop in the APOB mRNA. May also play a role in the epigenetic regulation of gene expression by participating in DNA demethylation. From Rattus norvegicus (Rat).
   3359..3378    +  CDS            2xFLAG (fragment): two tandem FLAG® epitope tags
   3434..7534    +  CDS            cas9: CAS9_STRP1 - Also known as csn1 From Streptococcus pyogenes serotype M1.
   7607..8266    +  CDS            UNG (fragment): UNG_HUMAN - Also known as DGU, UNG1 Experimental evidence at protein level: Swiss-Prot protein existence level 1. Excises uracil residues from the DNA which can arise as a result of misincorporation of dUMP residues by DNA polymerase or due to deamination of cytosine. From Homo sapiens (Human).
   8321..8573    +  terminator     NOS terminator: nopaline synthase terminator and poly(A) signal
   8618..8741    +  protein_bind   attR5: mutant version of attR; recombination site for the Gateway® LR reaction LR Clonase™
   8759..8777    -  promoter       T7 promoter: promoter for bacteriophage T7 RNA polymerase
