[The description below was written by a language model from this plasmid's Addgene catalogue record and pLannotate feature annotations shown in this document.]
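Description:
pYPQ265N2 is an 8,871 bp Gateway entry clone built on the pNJB91 backbone and catalogued as a plant expression/CRISPR vector. It is maintained in E. coli at high copy through a ColE1/pUC-type origin and selected with spectinomycin via the aadA (SmR) aminoglycoside adenylyltransferase gene. Short remnants of a class 1 integron promoter, a gentamicin resistance gene, lacI and lacZα are also annotated but are only fragments. rrnB T1 and T2 terminators sit upstream of the cloning region, insulating it from read-through transcription in bacteria.

The payload lies between attL1 and attR5 recombination sites, a pairing used in multisite Gateway LR reactions so that this module can be joined with other entry clones in a destination vector. It encodes a single fusion protein for C-to-G base editing: rat APOBEC1 cytidine deaminase at the N-terminus, followed by a FLAG epitope region (catalogued as 3X FLAG, with an NLS), then zCas9 carrying the D10A nickase mutation plus the SpRY substitution set (A61R, L1111R, D1135L, S1136W, N1317R, A1322R, R1333P, R1335Q, T1337R) that greatly relaxes PAM requirements, and finally a portion of human uracil DNA glycosylase (UNG). In this design the deaminase converts cytosine to uracil in the targeted strand, and UNG excises the uracil to create an abasic site whose repair favours C-to-G outcomes, while the nickase cuts the opposite strand. A NOS terminator follows the coding sequence, but no plant promoter is annotated within the att-flanked cassette, so expression presumably depends on a promoter supplied by the destination vector. The associated work explored C-to-G base editing in rice, tomato and poplar.
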