Addgene plasmid #174001: pYPQ265N2
Purpose: Gateway entry clone (attL1 & attR5) rAPOBEC1-zCas9(D10A)-SpRY-UNG for C-G base editing
Depositing lab: Yiping Qi. Depositing organization: University of Maryland, College Park. Publication: Exploring C-To-G Base Editing in Rice, Tomato, and Poplar. Sretenovic S, Liu S, Li G, Cheng Y, Fan T, Xu Y, Zhou J, Zheng X, Coleman G, Zhang Y, Qi Y. Front Genome Ed. 2021 Sep 15;3:756766. doi: 10.3389/fgeed.2021.756766. eCollection 2021. PubMed 34713268.
Backbone
  Vector backbone: pNJB91
  Total vector size (bp): 8871
  Vector type: Plant Expression, CRISPR
Growth in bacteria
  Bacterial resistance: Spectinomycin, 50 μg/mL
  Growth temperature: 37°C
  Growth strain: DH5alpha
  Copy number: High Copy
Gene/Insert
  Gene/Insert name: rAPOBEC1-zCas9(D10A)-SpRY-UNG
  Mutation: In zCas9(D10A)-SpRY: D10A, A61R, L1111R, D1135L, S1136W, N1317R, A1322R, R1333P, R1335Q, T1337R
  Tag / fusion protein: 3X FLAG, NLS
Terms and licenses: Academic/Nonprofit Terms; Industry Terms: Not Available to Industry
How to cite: pYPQ265N2 was a gift from Yiping Qi (Addgene plasmid # 174001 ; http://n2t.net/addgene:174001 ; RRID:Addgene_174001)
